Addgene plasmid #113944: pcDNA3.1(+)-HA-Flag-natT1R2
Purpose: mammalian expression plasmid for FLAG-tagged human T1R2 with signal peptide of influenza hemagglutinin
Depositing lab: Erik Procko. Depositing organization: University of Illinois at Urbana-Champaign. Publication: Structural architecture of a dimeric class C GPCR based on co-trafficking of sweet taste receptor subunits. Park J, Selvam B, Sanematsu K, Shigemura N, Shukla D, Procko E. J Biol Chem. 2019 Feb 5. pii: RA118.006173. doi: 10.1074/jbc.RA118.006173. PubMed 30723160.
Backbone
  Vector backbone: pcDNA3.1(+)
  Backbone manufacturer: invitrogen
  Backbone size w/o insert (bp): 5344
  Vector type: Mammalian Expression
  Selectable markers: Neomycin (select with G418)
Growth in bacteria
  Bacterial resistance: Ampicillin, 100 μg/mL
  Growth temperature: 37°C
  Growth strain: DH5alpha
  Copy number: High Copy
Gene/Insert
  Gene/Insert name: T1R2 (alt names: natT1R2; hT1R2)
  Species: H. sapiens (human)
  Insert size (bp): 2553
  Mutation: residues 22-839
  GenBank ID: NM_152232.2
  Entrez Gene: TAS1R2 (a.k.a. GPR71, T1R2, TR2)
  Tag / fusion protein: Signal/leader sequence from influenza hemagglutinin (HA) (N terminal on insert); FLAG (N terminal on insert)
  Cloning method: Restriction Enzyme; 5′ cloning site NheI (not destroyed); 3′ cloning site XhoI (not destroyed)
  Sequencing primers: 5′ CMV_fwd; 3′ BGH_rev
Terms and licenses: Academic/Nonprofit Terms; Industry Terms: Not Available to Industry
How to cite: pcDNA3.1(+)-HA-Flag-natT1R2 was a gift from Erik Procko (Addgene plasmid # 113944 ; http://n2t.net/addgene:113944 ; RRID:Addgene_113944)
