[The description below was written by a language model from this plasmid's Addgene catalogue record and pLannotate feature annotations shown in this document.]
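Description:
pcDNA3.1(+)-HA-Flag-natT1R2 is a mammalian expression plasmid of about 7.9 kb built on the pcDNA3.1(+) backbone. It carries the human sweet taste receptor subunit T1R2 (TAS1R2), a class C GPCR. The insert was cloned between NheI and XhoI, both of which are retained. It encodes residues 22–839 of the receptor, so the N-terminal residues 1–21, presumably the native signal peptide, are omitted. In their place is the signal/leader sequence of influenza hemagglutinin followed by a FLAG epitope; here "HA" refers to this leader rather than to an HA epitope tag. After the leader is cleaved, the FLAG tag should lie at the extracellular N-terminus of the mature receptor, where antibodies can detect protein that has reached the cell surface.

Transcription is driven by the CMV immediate-early enhancer and promoter and terminated by the bGH polyadenylation signal. A T7 promoter upstream of the insert allows in vitro transcription. A separate SV40 promoter–neo–SV40 poly(A) cassette provides G418 selection of stably transfected cells. In E. coli the plasmid is maintained by a high-copy pUC-type origin and ampicillin resistance, and an f1 origin is also present.

The automated annotation matches the receptor ORF to a baboon TAS1R2 orthologue and labels the tag as a 3xFLAG fragment. The catalogue record, however, specifies the human sequence and a FLAG tag, so these labels probably reflect database best hits. The short "HIV-1 LTR", ble and lacI fragment calls are likewise probably incidental matches to backbone sequence. The depositor and sequencing-derived records differ by only three nucleotides in length. The associated work concerns co-trafficking of the sweet taste receptor subunits, which fits use of this construct to monitor T1R2 expression and surface delivery.
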