Features (pLannotate 1.2.2; 21 found; start..end, strand, type, name):
     44..268     +  polyA_signal   bGH poly(A) signal: bovine growth hormone polyadenylation signal
    272..293     +  promoter       SV40 promoter (fragment): SV40 enhancer and early promoter
    314..742     +  rep_origin     f1 ori (sequence partly withheld): f1 bacteriophage origin of replication; arrow indicates direction of (+) strand synthesis
    756..1085    +  promoter       SV40 promoter: SV40 enhancer and early promoter
   1152..1943    +  CDS            neo: KKA2_KLEPN - Also known as kan, nptII. Experimental evidence at protein level: Swiss-Prot protein existence level 1. Resistance to kanamycin, neomycin, paromomycin, ribostamycin, butirosin and gentamicin B. From Klebsiella pneumoniae.
   1967..2125    +  CDS            ble (fragment): BLE_KLEPN - Experimental evidence at protein level: Swiss-Prot protein existence level 1. Binding protein with a strong affinity to the bleomycin family of antibiotics. Binds to CL990; an antimitotic-antibiotic compound. From Klebsiella pneumoniae.
   2120..2241    +  polyA_signal   SV40 poly(A) signal: SV40 polyadenylation signal
   2314..2330    -  protein_bind   lac operator: The lac repressor binds to the lac operator to inhibit transcription in E. coli. This inhibition can be relieved by adding lactose or isopropyl-β-D-thiogalactopyranoside (IPTG). lac repressor encoded by lacI
   2338..2368    -  promoter       lac promoter: promoter for the E. coli lac operon
   2383..2404    -  protein_bind   CAP binding site: CAP binding activates transcription in the presence of cAMP. E. coli catabolite activator protein
   2417..2509    -  CDS            lacI (fragment): lac repressor; lacI; The lac repressor binds to the lac operator to inhibit transcription in E. coli. This inhibition can be relieved by adding lactose or isopropyl-β-D-thiogalactopyranoside (IPTG).
   2692..3277    -  rep_origin     ori: high-copy-number ColE1/pMB1/pBR322/pUC origin of replication
   3448..4308    -  CDS            AmpR: β-lactamase; bla; confers resistance to ampicillin, carbenicillin, and related antibiotics
   4309..4413    -  promoter       AmpR promoter: bla
   4472..4524    -  misc_feature   bom (fragment): basis of mobility region from pBR322
   4679..5058    +  enhancer       CMV enhancer: human cytomegalovirus immediate early enhancer
   5059..5262    +  promoter       CMV promoter: human cytomegalovirus (CMV) immediate early promoter
   5258..5291    +  LTR            5' LTR (truncated) (fragment): truncated 5' long terminal repeat (LTR) from HIV-1
   5307..5325    +  promoter       T7 promoter: promoter for bacteriophage T7 RNA polymerase
   5398..5415    +  CDS            3xFLAG (fragment): three tandem FLAG® epitope tags, followed by an enterokinase cleavage site
   5438..7891    +  CDS            TAS1R2: TS1R2_PAPHA - Experimental evidence at transcript level: Swiss-Prot protein existence level 2. Putative taste receptor. TAS1R2/TAS1R3 recognizes diverse natural and synthetic sweeteners (By similarity). From Papio hamadryas (Hamadryas baboon).
>Addgene plasmid #113944 | pcDNA3.1(+)-HA-Flag-natT1R2 | depositor full sequence | sequence record 215292 | pcDNA3.1(+)-HA-Flag-natT1R2 sequence 7897 bps
CTCGAGTCTAGAGGGCCCGTTTAAACCCGCTGATCAGCCTCGACTGTGCCTTCTAGTTGCCAGCCATCTG
TTGTTTGCCCCTCCCCCGTGCCTTCCTTGACCCTGGAAGGTGCCACTCCCACTGTCCTTTCCTAATAAAA
TGAGGAAATTGCATCGCATTGTCTGAGTAGGTGTCATTCTATTCTGGGGGGTGGGGTGGGGCAGGACAGC
AAGGGGGAGGATTGGGAAGACAATAGCAGGCATGCTGGGGATGCGGTGGGCTCTATGGCTTCTGAGGCGG
AAAGAACCAGCTGGGGCTCTAGGGGGTATCCCC
[124 nt withheld, positions 314-437]
C
[91 nt withheld, positions 439-529]
A
[49 nt withheld, positions 531-579]
CCTTTGACGTTGGAGTCCACGTTCTTT
[37 nt withheld, positions 607-643]
ACCCTATCTCGGTCTATTCTTTTGATTTATAAGGGATTTTGCCGATTTCGGCCTATTGGTTAAAAAATGA
GCTGATTTAACAAAAATTTAACGCGAATTAATTCTGTGGAATGTGTGTCAGTTAGGGTGTGGAAAGTCCC
CAGGCTCCCCAGCAGGCAGAAGTATGCAAAGCATGCATCTCAATTAGTCAGCAACCAGGTGTGGAAAGTC
CCCAGGCTCCCCAGCAGGCAGAAGTATGCAAAGCATGCATCTCAATTAGTCAGCAACCATAGTCCCGCCC
CTAACTCCGCCCATCCCGCCCCTAACTCCGCCCAGTTCCGCCCATTCTCCGCCCCATGGCTGACTAATTT
TTTTTATTTATGCAGAGGCCGAGGCCGCCTCTGCCTCTGAGCTATTCCAGAAGTAGTGAGGAGGCTTTTT
TGGAGGCCTAGGCTTTTGCAAAAAGCTCCCGGGAGCTTGTATATCCATTTTCGGATCTGATCAAGAGACA
GGATGAGGATCGTTTCGCATGATTGAACAAGATGGATTGCACGCAGGTTCTCCGGCCGCTTGGGTGGAGA
GGCTATTCGGCTATGACTGGGCACAACAGACAATCGGCTGCTCTGATGCCGCCGTGTTCCGGCTGTCAGC
GCAGGGGCGCCCGGTTCTTTTTGTCAAGACCGACCTGTCCGGTGCCCTGAATGAACTGCAGGACGAGGCA
GCGCGGCTATCGTGGCTGGCCACGACGGGCGTTCCTTGCGCAGCTGTGCTCGACGTTGTCACTGAAGCGG
GAAGGGACTGGCTGCTATTGGGCGAAGTGCCGGGGCAGGATCTCCTGTCATCTCACCTTGCTCCTGCCGA
GAAAGTATCCATCATGGCTGATGCAATGCGGCGGCTGCATACGCTTGATCCGGCTACCTGCCCATTCGAC
CACCAAGCGAAACATCGCATCGAGCGAGCACGTACTCGGATGGAAGCCGGTCTTGTCGATCAGGATGATC
TGGACGAAGAGCATCAGGGGCTCGCGCCAGCCGAACTGTTCGCCAGGCTCAAGGCGCGCATGCCCGACGG
CGAGGATCTCGTCGTGACCCATGGCGATGCCTGCTTGCCGAATATCATGGTGGAAAATGGCCGCTTTTCT
GGATTCATCGACTGTGGCCGGCTGGGTGTGGCGGACCGCTATCAGGACATAGCGTTGGCTACCCGTGATA
TTGCTGAAGAGCTTGGCGGCGAATGGGCTGACCGCTTCCTCGTGCTTTACGGTATCGCCGCTCCCGATTC
GCAGCGCATCGCCTTCTATCGCCTTCTTGACGAGTTCTTCTGAGCGGGACTCTGGGGTTCGAAATGACCG
ACCAAGCGACGCCCAACCTGCCATCACGAGATTTCGATTCCACCGCCGCCTTCTATGAAAGGTTGGGCTT
CGGAATCGTTTTCCGGGACGCCGGCTGGATGATCCTCCAGCGCGGGGATCTCATGCTGGAGTTCTTCGCC
CACCCCAACTTGTTTATTGCAGCTTATAATGGTTACAAATAAAGCAATAGCATCACAAATTTCACAAATA
AAGCATTTTTTTCACTGCATTCTAGTTGTGGTTTGTCCAAACTCATCAATGTATCTTATCATGTCTGTAT
ACCGTCGACCTCTAGCTAGAGCTTGGCGTAATCATGGTCATAGCTGTTTCCTGTGTGAAATTGTTATCCG
CTCACAATTCCACACAACATACGAGCCGGAAGCATAAAGTGTAAAGCCTGGGGTGCCTAATGAGTGAGCT
AACTCACATTAATTGCGTTGCGCTCACTGCCCGCTTTCCAGTCGGGAAACCTGTCGTGCCAGCTGCATTA
ATGAATCGGCCAACGCGCGGGGAGAGGCGGTTTGCGTATTGGGCGCTCTTCCGCTTCCTCGCTCACTGAC
TCGCTGCGCTCGGTCGTTCGGCTGCGGCGAGCGGTATCAGCTCACTCAAAGGCGGTAATACGGTTATCCA
CAGAATCAGGGGATAACGCAGGAAAGAACATGTGAGCAAAAGGCCAGCAAAAGGCCAGGAACCGTAAAAA
GGCCGCGTTGCTGGCGTTTTTCCATAGGCTCCGCCCCCCTGACGAGCATCACAAAAATCGACGCTCAAGT
CAGAGGTGGCGAAACCCGACAGGACTATAAAGATACCAGGCGTTTCCCCCTGGAAGCTCCCTCGTGCGCT
CTCCTGTTCCGACCCTGCCGCTTACCGGATACCTGTCCGCCTTTCTCCCTTCGGGAAGCGTGGCGCTTTC
TCATAGCTCACGCTGTAGGTATCTCAGTTCGGTGTAGGTCGTTCGCTCCAAGCTGGGCTGTGTGCACGAA
CCCCCCGTTCAGCCCGACCGCTGCGCCTTATCCGGTAACTATCGTCTTGAGTCCAACCCGGTAAGACACG
ACTTATCGCCACTGGCAGCAGCCACTGGTAACAGGATTAGCAGAGCGAGGTATGTAGGCGGTGCTACAGA
GTTCTTGAAGTGGTGGCCTAACTACGGCTACACTAGAAGAACAGTATTTGGTATCTGCGCTCTGCTGAAG
CCAGTTACCTTCGGAAAAAGAGTTGGTAGCTCTTGATCCGGCAAACAAACCACCGCTGGTAGCGGTTTTT
TTGTTTGCAAGCAGCAGATTACGCGCAGAAAAAAAGGATCTCAAGAAGATCCTTTGATCTTTTCTACGGG
GTCTGACGCTCAGTGGAACGAAAACTCACGTTAAGGGATTTTGGTCATGAGATTATCAAAAAGGATCTTC
ACCTAGATCCTTTTAAATTAAAAATGAAGTTTTAAATCAATCTAAAGTATATATGAGTAAACTTGGTCTG
ACAGTTACCAATGCTTAATCAGTGAGGCACCTATCTCAGCGATCTGTCTATTTCGTTCATCCATAGTTGC
CTGACTCCCCGTCGTGTAGATAACTACGATACGGGAGGGCTTACCATCTGGCCCCAGTGCTGCAATGATA
CCGCGAGACCCACGCTCACCGGCTCCAGATTTATCAGCAATAAACCAGCCAGCCGGAAGGGCCGAGCGCA
GAAGTGGTCCTGCAACTTTATCCGCCTCCATCCAGTCTATTAATTGTTGCCGGGAAGCTAGAGTAAGTAG
TTCGCCAGTTAATAGTTTGCGCAACGTTGTTGCCATTGCTACAGGCATCGTGGTGTCACGCTCGTCGTTT
GGTATGGCTTCATTCAGCTCCGGTTCCCAACGATCAAGGCGAGTTACATGATCCCCCATGTTGTGCAAAA
AAGCGGTTAGCTCCTTCGGTCCTCCGATCGTTGTCAGAAGTAAGTTGGCCGCAGTGTTATCACTCATGGT
TATGGCAGCACTGCATAATTCTCTTACTGTCATGCCATCCGTAAGATGCTTTTCTGTGACTGGTGAGTAC
TCAACCAAGTCATTCTGAGAATAGTGTATGCGGCGACCGAGTTGCTCTTGCCCGGCGTCAATACGGGATA
ATACCGCGCCACATAGCAGAACTTTAAAAGTGCTCATCATTGGAAAACGTTCTTCGGGGCGAAAACTCTC
AAGGATCTTACCGCTGTTGAGATCCAGTTCGATGTAACCCACTCGTGCACCCAACTGATCTTCAGCATCT
TTTACTTTCACCAGCGTTTCTGGGTGAGCAAAAACAGGAAGGCAAAATGCCGCAAAAAAGGGAATAAGGG
CGACACGGAAATGTTGAATACTCATACTCTTCCTTTTTCAATATTATTGAAGCATTTATCAGGGTTATTG
TCTCATGAGCGGATACATATTTGAATGTATTTAGAAAAATAAACAAATAGGGGTTCCGCGCACATTTCCC
CGAAAAGTGCCACCTGACGTCGACGGATCGGGAGATCTCCCGATCCCCTATGGTGCACTCTCAGTACAAT
CTGCTCTGATGCCGCATAGTTAAGCCAGTATCTGCTCCCTGCTTGTGTGTTGGAGGTCGCTGAGTAGTGC
GCGAGCAAAATTTAAGCTACAACAAGGCAAGGCTTGACCGACAATTGCATGAAGAATCTGCTTAGGGTTA
GGCGTTTTGCGCTGCTTCGCGATGTACGGGCCAGATATACGCGTTGACATTGATTATTGACTAGTTATTA
ATAGTAATCAATTACGGGGTCATTAGTTCATAGCCCATATATGGAGTTCCGCGTTACATAACTTACGGTA
AATGGCCCGCCTGGCTGACCGCCCAACGACCCCCGCCCATTGACGTCAATAATGACGTATGTTCCCATAG
TAACGCCAATAGGGACTTTCCATTGACGTCAATGGGTGGAGTATTTACGGTAAACTGCCCACTTGGCAGT
ACATCAAGTGTATCATATGCCAAGTACGCCCCCTATTGACGTCAATGACGGTAAATGGCCCGCCTGGCAT
TATGCCCAGTACATGACCTTATGGGACTTTCCTACTTGGCAGTACATCTACGTATTAGTCATCGCTATTA
CCATGGTGATGCGGTTTTGGCAGTACATCAATGGGCGTGGATAGCGGTTTGACTCACGGGGATTTCCAAG
TCTCCACCCCATTGACGTCAATGGGAGTTTGTTTTGGCACCAAAATCAACGGGACTTTCCAAAATGTCGT
AACAACTCCGCCCCATTGACGCAAATGGGCGGTAGGCGTGTACGGTGGGAGGTCTATATAAGCAGAGCTC
TCTGGCTAACTAGAGAACCCACTGCTTACTGGCTTATCGAAATTAATACGACTCACTATAGGGAGACCCA
AGCTGGCTAGCGCCACCATGAAGACCATCATCGCCCTGAGCTACATCTTCTGCCTGGTGTTCGCCGACTA
CAAGGATGACGACGACGGCAGCCCCGGAGGAGCTGCTGAGAACTCGGACTTCTACCTGCCTGGGGATTAC
CTCCTGGGTGGCCTCTTCTCCCTCCATGCCAACATGAAGGGCATTGTTCACCTTAACTTCCTGCAGGTGC
CCATGTGCAAGGAGTATGAAGTGAAGGTGATAGGCTACAACCTCATGCAGGCCATGCGCTTTGCGGTGGA
GGAGATCAACAATGACAGCAGCCTGCTGCCTGGTGTGCTGCTGGGCTATGAGATCGTGGATGTGTGCTAC
ATCTCCAACAATGTCCAGCCGGTGCTCTACTTCCTGGCACACGAGGACAACCTCCTTCCCATCCAAGAGG
ACTACAGTAACTACATTTCCCGTGTGGTGGCTGTCATTGGCCCTGACAACTCCGAGTCTGTCATGACTGT
GGCCAACTTCCTCTCCCTATTTCTCCTTCCACAGATCACCTACAGCGCCATCAGCGATGAGCTGCGAGAC
AAGGTGCGCTTCCCGGCTTTGCTGCGTACCACACCCAGCGCCGACCACCACATCGAGGCCATGGTGCAGC
TTATGCTGCACTTCCGCTGGAACTGGATCATTGTGCTGGTGAGCAGCGACACCTATGGCCGCGACAATGG
CCAGCTGCTTGGCGAGCGCGTGGCCCGGCGCGACATCTGCATCGCCTTCCAGGAGACGCTGCCCACACTG
CAGCCCAACCAGAACATGACGTCAGAGGAGCGCCAGCGCCTGGTGACCATTGTGGACAAGCTGCAGCAGA
GCACAGCGCGCGTCGTGGTCGTGTTCTCGCCCGACCTGACCCTGTACCACTTCTTCAATGAGGTGCTGCG
CCAGAACTTCACTGGCGCCGTGTGGATCGCCTCCGAGTCCTGGGCCATCGACCCGGTCCTGCACAACCTC
ACGGAGCTGCGCCACTTGGGCACCTTCCTGGGCATCACCATCCAGAGCGTGCCCATCCCGGGCTTCAGTG
AGTTCCGCGAGTGGGGCCCACAGGCTGGGCCGCCACCCCTCAGCAGGACCAGCCAGAGCTATACCTGCAA
CCAGGAGTGCGACAACTGCCTGAACGCCACCTTGTCCTTCAACACCATTCTCAGGCTCTCTGGGGAGCGT
GTCGTCTACAGCGTGTACTCTGCGGTCTATGCTGTGGCCCATGCCCTGCACAGCCTCCTCGGCTGTGACA
AAAGCACCTGCACCAAGAGGGTGGTCTACCCCTGGCAGCTGCTTGAGGAGATCTGGAAGGTCAACTTCAC
TCTCCTGGACCACCAAATCTTCTTCGACCCGCAAGGGGACGTGGCTCTGCACTTGGAGATTGTCCAGTGG
CAATGGGACCGGAGCCAGAATCCCTTCCAGAGCGTCGCCTCCTACTACCCCCTGCAGCGACAGCTGAAGA
ACATCCAAGACATCTCCTGGCACACCATCAACAACACGATCCCTATGTCCATGTGTTCCAAGAGGTGCCA
GTCAGGGCAAAAGAAGAAGCCTGTGGGCATCCACGTCTGCTGCTTCGAGTGCATCGACTGCCTTCCCGGC
ACCTTCCTCAACCACACTGAAGATGAATATGAATGCCAGGCCTGCCCGAATAACGAGTGGTCCTACCAGA
GTGAGACCTCCTGCTTCAAGCGGCAGCTGGTCTTCCTGGAATGGCATGAGGCACCCACCATCGCTGTGGC
CCTGCTGGCCGCCCTGGGCTTCCTCAGCACCCTGGCCATCCTGGTGATATTCTGGAGGCACTTCCAGACA
CCCATAGTTCGCTCGGCTGGGGGCCCCATGTGCTTCCTGATGCTGACACTGCTGCTGGTGGCATACATGG
TGGTCCCGGTGTACGTGGGGCCGCCCAAGGTCTCCACCTGCCTCTGCCGCCAGGCCCTCTTTCCCCTCTG
CTTCACAATCTGCATCTCCTGTATCGCCGTGCGTTCTTTCCAGATCGTCTGCGCCTTCAAGATGGCCAGC
CGCTTCCCACGCGCCTACAGCTACTGGGTCCGCTACCAGGGGCCCTACGTCTCTATGGCATTTATCACGG
TACTCAAAATGGTCATTGTGGTAATTGGCATGCTGGCCACGGGCCTCAGTCCCACCACCCGTACTGACCC
CGATGACCCCAAGATCACAATTGTCTCCTGTAACCCCAACTACCGCAACAGCCTGCTGTTCAACACCAGC
CTGGACCTGCTGCTCTCAGTGGTGGGTTTCAGCTTCGCCTACATGGGCAAAGAGCTGCCCACCAACTACA
ACGAGGCCAAGTTCATCACCCTCAGCATGACCTTCTATTTCACCTCATCCGTCTCCCTCTGCACCTTCAT
GTCTGCCTACAGCGGGGTGCTGGTCACCATCGTGGACCTCTTGGTCACTGTGCTCAACCTCCTGGCCATC
AGCCTGGGCTACTTCGGCCCCAAGTGCTACATGATCCTCTTCTACCCGGAGCGCAACACGCCCGCCTACT
TCAACAGCATGATCCAGGGCTACACCATGAGGAGGGACTAGTGA
