Features (pLannotate 1.2.2; 21 found; start..end, strand, type, name):
     44..268     +  polyA_signal   bGH poly(A) signal: bovine growth hormone polyadenylation signal
    272..293     +  promoter       SV40 promoter (fragment): SV40 enhancer and early promoter
    314..742     +  rep_origin     f1 ori (sequence partly withheld): f1 bacteriophage origin of replication; arrow indicates direction of (+) strand synthesis
    756..1085    +  promoter       SV40 promoter: SV40 enhancer and early promoter
   1152..1943    +  CDS            neo: KKA2_KLEPN - Also known as kan, nptII. Experimental evidence at protein level: Swiss-Prot protein existence level 1. Resistance to kanamycin, neomycin, paromomycin, ribostamycin, butirosin and gentamicin B. From Klebsiella pneumoniae.
   1967..2125    +  CDS            ble (fragment): BLE_KLEPN - Experimental evidence at protein level: Swiss-Prot protein existence level 1. Binding protein with a strong affinity to the bleomycin family of antibiotics. Binds to CL990; an antimitotic-antibiotic compound. From Klebsiella pneumoniae.
   2120..2241    +  polyA_signal   SV40 poly(A) signal: SV40 polyadenylation signal
   2314..2330    -  protein_bind   lac operator: The lac repressor binds to the lac operator to inhibit transcription in E. coli. This inhibition can be relieved by adding lactose or isopropyl-β-D-thiogalactopyranoside (IPTG). lac repressor encoded by lacI
   2338..2368    -  promoter       lac promoter: promoter for the E. coli lac operon
   2383..2404    -  protein_bind   CAP binding site: CAP binding activates transcription in the presence of cAMP. E. coli catabolite activator protein
   2417..2509    -  CDS            lacI (fragment): lac repressor; lacI; The lac repressor binds to the lac operator to inhibit transcription in E. coli. This inhibition can be relieved by adding lactose or isopropyl-β-D-thiogalactopyranoside (IPTG).
   2692..3280    -  rep_origin     ori: high-copy-number ColE1/pMB1/pBR322/pUC origin of replication
   3451..4311    -  CDS            AmpR: β-lactamase; bla; confers resistance to ampicillin, carbenicillin, and related antibiotics
   4312..4416    -  promoter       AmpR promoter: bla
   4475..4527    -  misc_feature   bom (fragment): basis of mobility region from pBR322
   4682..5061    +  enhancer       CMV enhancer: human cytomegalovirus immediate early enhancer
   5062..5265    +  promoter       CMV promoter: human cytomegalovirus (CMV) immediate early promoter
   5261..5294    +  LTR            5' LTR (truncated) (fragment): truncated 5' long terminal repeat (LTR) from HIV-1
   5310..5328    +  promoter       T7 promoter: promoter for bacteriophage T7 RNA polymerase
   5401..5418    +  CDS            3xFLAG (fragment): three tandem FLAG® epitope tags, followed by an enterokinase cleavage site
   5441..7894    +  CDS            TAS1R2: TS1R2_PAPHA - Experimental evidence at transcript level: Swiss-Prot protein existence level 2. Putative taste receptor. TAS1R2/TAS1R3 recognizes diverse natural and synthetic sweeteners (By similarity). From Papio hamadryas (Hamadryas baboon).
>Addgene plasmid #113944 | pcDNA3.1(+)-HA-Flag-natT1R2 | addgene full sequence | sequence record 224179 | Addgene NGS Result
CTCGAGTCTAGAGGGCCCGTTTAAACCCGCTGATCAGCCTCGACTGTGCCTTCTAGTTGCCAGCCATCTG
TTGTTTGCCCCTCCCCCGTGCCTTCCTTGACCCTGGAAGGTGCCACTCCCACTGTCCTTTCCTAATAAAA
TGAGGAAATTGCATCGCATTGTCTGAGTAGGTGTCATTCTATTCTGGGGGGTGGGGTGGGGCAGGACAGC
AAGGGGGAGGATTGGGAAGACAATAGCAGGCATGCTGGGGATGCGGTGGGCTCTATGGCTTCTGAGGCGG
AAAGAACCAGCTGGGGCTCTAGGGGGTATCCCC
[124 nt withheld, positions 314-437]
C
[91 nt withheld, positions 439-529]
A
[49 nt withheld, positions 531-579]
CCTTTGACGTTGGAGTCCACGTTCTTT
[37 nt withheld, positions 607-643]
ACCCTATCTCGGTCTATTCTTTTGATTTATAAGGGATTTTGCCGATTTCGGCCTATTGGTTAAAAAATGA
GCTGATTTAACAAAAATTTAACGCGAATTAATTCTGTGGAATGTGTGTCAGTTAGGGTGTGGAAAGTCCC
CAGGCTCCCCAGCAGGCAGAAGTATGCAAAGCATGCATCTCAATTAGTCAGCAACCAGGTGTGGAAAGTC
CCCAGGCTCCCCAGCAGGCAGAAGTATGCAAAGCATGCATCTCAATTAGTCAGCAACCATAGTCCCGCCC
CTAACTCCGCCCATCCCGCCCCTAACTCCGCCCAGTTCCGCCCATTCTCCGCCCCATGGCTGACTAATTT
TTTTTATTTATGCAGAGGCCGAGGCCGCCTCTGCCTCTGAGCTATTCCAGAAGTAGTGAGGAGGCTTTTT
TGGAGGCCTAGGCTTTTGCAAAAAGCTCCCGGGAGCTTGTATATCCATTTTCGGATCTGATCAAGAGACA
GGATGAGGATCGTTTCGCATGATTGAACAAGATGGATTGCACGCAGGTTCTCCGGCCGCTTGGGTGGAGA
GGCTATTCGGCTATGACTGGGCACAACAGACAATCGGCTGCTCTGATGCCGCCGTGTTCCGGCTGTCAGC
GCAGGGGCGCCCGGTTCTTTTTGTCAAGACCGACCTGTCCGGTGCCCTGAATGAACTGCAGGACGAGGCA
GCGCGGCTATCGTGGCTGGCCACGACGGGCGTTCCTTGCGCAGCTGTGCTCGACGTTGTCACTGAAGCGG
GAAGGGACTGGCTGCTATTGGGCGAAGTGCCGGGGCAGGATCTCCTGTCATCTCACCTTGCTCCTGCCGA
GAAAGTATCCATCATGGCTGATGCAATGCGGCGGCTGCATACGCTTGATCCGGCTACCTGCCCATTCGAC
CACCAAGCGAAACATCGCATCGAGCGAGCACGTACTCGGATGGAAGCCGGTCTTGTCGATCAGGATGATC
TGGACGAAGAGCATCAGGGGCTCGCGCCAGCCGAACTGTTCGCCAGGCTCAAGGCGCGCATGCCCGACGG
CGAGGATCTCGTCGTGACCCATGGCGATGCCTGCTTGCCGAATATCATGGTGGAAAATGGCCGCTTTTCT
GGATTCATCGACTGTGGCCGGCTGGGTGTGGCGGACCGCTATCAGGACATAGCGTTGGCTACCCGTGATA
TTGCTGAAGAGCTTGGCGGCGAATGGGCTGACCGCTTCCTCGTGCTTTACGGTATCGCCGCTCCCGATTC
GCAGCGCATCGCCTTCTATCGCCTTCTTGACGAGTTCTTCTGAGCGGGACTCTGGGGTTCGAAATGACCG
ACCAAGCGACGCCCAACCTGCCATCACGAGATTTCGATTCCACCGCCGCCTTCTATGAAAGGTTGGGCTT
CGGAATCGTTTTCCGGGACGCCGGCTGGATGATCCTCCAGCGCGGGGATCTCATGCTGGAGTTCTTCGCC
CACCCCAACTTGTTTATTGCAGCTTATAATGGTTACAAATAAAGCAATAGCATCACAAATTTCACAAATA
AAGCATTTTTTTCACTGCATTCTAGTTGTGGTTTGTCCAAACTCATCAATGTATCTTATCATGTCTGTAT
ACCGTCGACCTCTAGCTAGAGCTTGGCGTAATCATGGTCATAGCTGTTTCCTGTGTGAAATTGTTATCCG
CTCACAATTCCACACAACATACGAGCCGGAAGCATAAAGTGTAAAGCCTGGGGTGCCTAATGAGTGAGCT
AACTCACATTAATTGCGTTGCGCTCACTGCCCGCTTTCCAGTCGGGAAACCTGTCGTGCCAGCTGCATTA
ATGAATCGGCCAACGCGCGGGGAGAGGCGGTTTGCGTATTGGGCGCTCTTCCGCTTCCTCGCTCACTGAC
TCGCTGCGCTCGGTCGTTCGGCTGCGGCGAGCGGTATCAGCTCACTCAAAGGCGGTAATACGGTTATCCA
CAGAATCAGGGGATAACGCAGGAAAGAACATGTGAGCAAAAGGCCAGCAAAAGGCCAGGAACCGTAAAAA
GGCCGCGTTGCTGGCGTTTTTCCATAGGCTCCGCCCCCCTGACGAGCATCACAAAAATCGACGCTCAAGT
CAGAGGTGGCGAAACCCGACAGGACTATAAAGATACCAGGCGTTTCCCCCTGGAAGCTCCCTCGTGCGCT
CTCCTGTTCCGACCCTGCCGCTTACCGGATACCTGTCCGCCTTTCTCCCTTCGGGAAGCGTGGCGCTTTC
TCATAGCTCACGCTGTAGGTATCTCAGTTCGGTGTAGGTCGTTCGCTCCAAGCTGGGCTGTGTGCACGAA
CCCCCCGTTCAGCCCGACCGCTGCGCCTTATCCGGTAACTATCGTCTTGAGTCCAACCCGGTAAGACACG
ACTTATCGCCACTGGCAGCAGCCACTGGTAACAGGATTAGCAGAGCGAGGTATGTAGGCGGTGCTACAGA
GTTCTTGAAGTGGTGGCCTAACTACGGCTACACTAGAAGAACAGTATTTGGTATCTGCGCTCTGCTGAAG
CCAGTTACCTTCGGAAAAAGAGTTGGTAGCTCTTGATCCGGCAAACAAACCACCGCTGGTAGCGGTGGTT
TTTTTGTTTGCAAGCAGCAGATTACGCGCAGAAAAAAAGGATCTCAAGAAGATCCTTTGATCTTTTCTAC
GGGGTCTGACGCTCAGTGGAACGAAAACTCACGTTAAGGGATTTTGGTCATGAGATTATCAAAAAGGATC
TTCACCTAGATCCTTTTAAATTAAAAATGAAGTTTTAAATCAATCTAAAGTATATATGAGTAAACTTGGT
CTGACAGTTACCAATGCTTAATCAGTGAGGCACCTATCTCAGCGATCTGTCTATTTCGTTCATCCATAGT
TGCCTGACTCCCCGTCGTGTAGATAACTACGATACGGGAGGGCTTACCATCTGGCCCCAGTGCTGCAATG
ATACCGCGAGACCCACGCTCACCGGCTCCAGATTTATCAGCAATAAACCAGCCAGCCGGAAGGGCCGAGC
GCAGAAGTGGTCCTGCAACTTTATCCGCCTCCATCCAGTCTATTAATTGTTGCCGGGAAGCTAGAGTAAG
TAGTTCGCCAGTTAATAGTTTGCGCAACGTTGTTGCCATTGCTACAGGCATCGTGGTGTCACGCTCGTCG
TTTGGTATGGCTTCATTCAGCTCCGGTTCCCAACGATCAAGGCGAGTTACATGATCCCCCATGTTGTGCA
AAAAAGCGGTTAGCTCCTTCGGTCCTCCGATCGTTGTCAGAAGTAAGTTGGCCGCAGTGTTATCACTCAT
GGTTATGGCAGCACTGCATAATTCTCTTACTGTCATGCCATCCGTAAGATGCTTTTCTGTGACTGGTGAG
TACTCAACCAAGTCATTCTGAGAATAGTGTATGCGGCGACCGAGTTGCTCTTGCCCGGCGTCAATACGGG
ATAATACCGCGCCACATAGCAGAACTTTAAAAGTGCTCATCATTGGAAAACGTTCTTCGGGGCGAAAACT
CTCAAGGATCTTACCGCTGTTGAGATCCAGTTCGATGTAACCCACTCGTGCACCCAACTGATCTTCAGCA
TCTTTTACTTTCACCAGCGTTTCTGGGTGAGCAAAAACAGGAAGGCAAAATGCCGCAAAAAAGGGAATAA
GGGCGACACGGAAATGTTGAATACTCATACTCTTCCTTTTTCAATATTATTGAAGCATTTATCAGGGTTA
TTGTCTCATGAGCGGATACATATTTGAATGTATTTAGAAAAATAAACAAATAGGGGTTCCGCGCACATTT
CCCCGAAAAGTGCCACCTGACGTCGACGGATCGGGAGATCTCCCGATCCCCTATGGTGCACTCTCAGTAC
AATCTGCTCTGATGCCGCATAGTTAAGCCAGTATCTGCTCCCTGCTTGTGTGTTGGAGGTCGCTGAGTAG
TGCGCGAGCAAAATTTAAGCTACAACAAGGCAAGGCTTGACCGACAATTGCATGAAGAATCTGCTTAGGG
TTAGGCGTTTTGCGCTGCTTCGCGATGTACGGGCCAGATATACGCGTTGACATTGATTATTGACTAGTTA
TTAATAGTAATCAATTACGGGGTCATTAGTTCATAGCCCATATATGGAGTTCCGCGTTACATAACTTACG
GTAAATGGCCCGCCTGGCTGACCGCCCAACGACCCCCGCCCATTGACGTCAATAATGACGTATGTTCCCA
TAGTAACGCCAATAGGGACTTTCCATTGACGTCAATGGGTGGAGTATTTACGGTAAACTGCCCACTTGGC
AGTACATCAAGTGTATCATATGCCAAGTACGCCCCCTATTGACGTCAATGACGGTAAATGGCCCGCCTGG
CATTATGCCCAGTACATGACCTTATGGGACTTTCCTACTTGGCAGTACATCTACGTATTAGTCATCGCTA
TTACCATGGTGATGCGGTTTTGGCAGTACATCAATGGGCGTGGATAGCGGTTTGACTCACGGGGATTTCC
AAGTCTCCACCCCATTGACGTCAATGGGAGTTTGTTTTGGCACCAAAATCAACGGGACTTTCCAAAATGT
CGTAACAACTCCGCCCCATTGACGCAAATGGGCGGTAGGCGTGTACGGTGGGAGGTCTATATAAGCAGAG
CTCTCTGGCTAACTAGAGAACCCACTGCTTACTGGCTTATCGAAATTAATACGACTCACTATAGGGAGAC
CCAAGCTGGCTAGCGCCACCATGAAGACCATCATCGCCCTGAGCTACATCTTCTGCCTGGTGTTCGCCGA
CTACAAGGATGACGACGACGGCAGCCCCGGAGGAGCTGCTGAGAACTCGGACTTCTACCTGCCTGGGGAT
TACCTCCTGGGTGGCCTCTTCTCCCTCCATGCCAACATGAAGGGCATTGTTCACCTTAACTTCCTGCAGG
TGCCCATGTGCAAGGAGTATGAAGTGAAGGTGATAGGCTACAACCTCATGCAGGCCATGCGCTTTGCGGT
GGAGGAGATCAACAATGACAGCAGCCTGCTGCCTGGTGTGCTGCTGGGCTATGAGATCGTGGATGTGTGC
TACATCTCCAACAATGTCCAGCCGGTGCTCTACTTCCTGGCACACGAGGACAACCTCCTTCCCATCCAAG
AGGACTACAGTAACTACATTTCCCGTGTGGTGGCTGTCATTGGCCCTGACAACTCCGAGTCTGTCATGAC
TGTGGCCAACTTCCTCTCCCTATTTCTCCTTCCACAGATCACCTACAGCGCCATCAGCGATGAGCTGCGA
GACAAGGTGCGCTTCCCGGCTTTGCTGCGTACCACACCCAGCGCCGACCACCACATCGAGGCCATGGTGC
AGCTTATGCTGCACTTCCGCTGGAACTGGATCATTGTGCTGGTGAGCAGCGACACCTATGGCCGCGACAA
TGGCCAGCTGCTTGGCGAGCGCGTGGCCCGGCGCGACATCTGCATCGCCTTCCAGGAGACGCTGCCCACA
CTGCAGCCCAACCAGAACATGACGTCAGAGGAGCGCCAGCGCCTGGTGACCATTGTGGACAAGCTGCAGC
AGAGCACAGCGCGCGTCGTGGTCGTGTTCTCGCCCGACCTGACCCTGTACCACTTCTTCAATGAGGTGCT
GCGCCAGAACTTCACTGGCGCCGTGTGGATCGCCTCCGAGTCCTGGGCCATCGACCCGGTCCTGCACAAC
CTCACGGAGCTGCGCCACTTGGGCACCTTCCTGGGCATCACCATCCAGAGCGTGCCCATCCCGGGCTTCA
GTGAGTTCCGCGAGTGGGGCCCACAGGCTGGGCCGCCACCCCTCAGCAGGACCAGCCAGAGCTATACCTG
CAACCAGGAGTGCGACAACTGCCTGAACGCCACCTTGTCCTTCAACACCATTCTCAGGCTCTCTGGGGAG
CGTGTCGTCTACAGCGTGTACTCTGCGGTCTATGCTGTGGCCCATGCCCTGCACAGCCTCCTCGGCTGTG
ACAAAAGCACCTGCACCAAGAGGGTGGTCTACCCCTGGCAGCTGCTTGAGGAGATCTGGAAGGTCAACTT
CACTCTCCTGGACCACCAAATCTTCTTCGACCCGCAAGGGGACGTGGCTCTGCACTTGGAGATTGTCCAG
TGGCAATGGGACCGGAGCCAGAATCCCTTCCAGAGCGTCGCCTCCTACTACCCCCTGCAGCGACAGCTGA
AGAACATCCAAGACATCTCCTGGCACACCATCAACAACACGATCCCTATGTCCATGTGTTCCAAGAGGTG
CCAGTCAGGGCAAAAGAAGAAGCCTGTGGGCATCCACGTCTGCTGCTTCGAGTGCATCGACTGCCTTCCC
GGCACCTTCCTCAACCACACTGAAGATGAATATGAATGCCAGGCCTGCCCGAATAACGAGTGGTCCTACC
AGAGTGAGACCTCCTGCTTCAAGCGGCAGCTGGTCTTCCTGGAATGGCATGAGGCACCCACCATCGCTGT
GGCCCTGCTGGCCGCCCTGGGCTTCCTCAGCACCCTGGCCATCCTGGTGATATTCTGGAGGCACTTCCAG
ACACCCATAGTTCGCTCGGCTGGGGGCCCCATGTGCTTCCTGATGCTGACACTGCTGCTGGTGGCATACA
TGGTGGTCCCGGTGTACGTGGGGCCGCCCAAGGTCTCCACCTGCCTCTGCCGCCAGGCCCTCTTTCCCCT
CTGCTTCACAATCTGCATCTCCTGTATCGCCGTGCGTTCTTTCCAGATCGTCTGCGCCTTCAAGATGGCC
AGCCGCTTCCCACGCGCCTACAGCTACTGGGTCCGCTACCAGGGGCCCTACGTCTCTATGGCATTTATCA
CGGTACTCAAAATGGTCATTGTGGTAATTGGCATGCTGGCCACGGGCCTCAGTCCCACCACCCGTACTGA
CCCCGATGACCCCAAGATCACAATTGTCTCCTGTAACCCCAACTACCGCAACAGCCTGCTGTTCAACACC
AGCCTGGACCTGCTGCTCTCAGTGGTGGGTTTCAGCTTCGCCTACATGGGCAAAGAGCTGCCCACCAACT
ACAACGAGGCCAAGTTCATCACCCTCAGCATGACCTTCTATTTCACCTCATCCGTCTCCCTCTGCACCTT
CATGTCTGCCTACAGCGGGGTGCTGGTCACCATCGTGGACCTCTTGGTCACTGTGCTCAACCTCCTGGCC
ATCAGCCTGGGCTACTTCGGCCCCAAGTGCTACATGATCCTCTTCTACCCGGAGCGCAACACGCCCGCCT
ACTTCAACAGCATGATCCAGGGCTACACCATGAGGAGGGACTAGTGA
